>Addgene plasmid #103095 | pUC19-D3UFL8 | addgene full sequence | sequence record 201805 | Addgene NGS Result
TCTTCCGCTTCCTCGCTCACTGACTCGCTGCGCTCGGTCGTTCGGCTGCGGCGAGCGGTATCAGCTCACT
CAAAGGCGGTAATACGGTTATCCACAGAATCAGGGGATAACGCAGGAAAGAACATGTGAGCAAAAGGCCA
GCAAAAGGCCAGGAACCGTAAAAAGGCCGCGTTGCTGGCGTTTTTCCATAGGCTCCGCCCCCCTGACGAG
CATCACAAAAATCGACGCTCAAGTCAGAGGTGGCGAAACCCGACAGGACTATAAAGATACCAGGCGTTTC
CCCCTGGAAGCTCCCTCGTGCGCTCTCCTGTTCCGACCCTGCCGCTTACCGGATACCTGTCCGCCTTTCT
CCCTTCGGGAAGCGTGGCGCTTTCTCATAGCTCACGCTGTAGGTATCTCAGTTCGGTGTAGGTCGTTCGC
TCCAAGCTGGGCTGTGTGCACGAACCCCCCGTTCAGCCCGACCGCTGCGCCTTATCCGGTAACTATCGTC
TTGAGTCCAACCCGGTAAGACACGACTTATCGCCACTGGCAGCAGCCACTGGTAACAGGATTAGCAGAGC
GAGGTATGTAGGCGGTGCTACAGAGTTCTTGAAGTGGTGGCCTAACTACGGCTACACTAGAAGAACAGTA
TTTGGTATCTGCGCTCTGCTGAAGCCAGTTACCTTCGGAAAAAGAGTTGGTAGCTCTTGATCCGGCAAAC
AAACCACCGCTGGTAGCGGTGGTTTTTTTGTTTGCAAGCAGCAGATTACGCGCAGAAAAAAAGGATCTCA
AGAAGATCCTTTGATCTTTTCTACGGGGTCTGACGCTCAGTGGAACGAAAACTCACGTTAAGGGATTTTG
GTCATGAGATTATCAAAAAGGATCTTCACCTAGATCCTTTTAAATTAAAAATGAAGTTTTAAATCAATCT
AAAGTATATATGAGTAAACTTGGTCTGACAGTTACCAATGCTTAATCAGTGAGGCACCTATCTCAGCGAT
CTGTCTATTTCGTTCATCCATAGTTGCCTGACTCCCCGTCGTGTAGATAACTACGATACGGGAGGGCTTA
CCATCTGGCCCCAGTGCTGCAATGATACCGCGAGACCCACGCTCACCGGCTCCAGATTTATCAGCAATAA
ACCAGCCAGCCGGAAGGGCCGAGCGCAGAAGTGGTCCTGCAACTTTATCCGCCTCCATCCAGTCTATTAA
TTGTTGCCGGGAAGCTAGAGTAAGTAGTTCGCCAGTTAATAGTTTGCGCAACGTTGTTGCCATTGCTACA
GGCATCGTGGTGTCACGCTCGTCGTTTGGTATGGCTTCATTCAGCTCCGGTTCCCAACGATCAAGGCGAG
TTACATGATCCCCCATGTTGTGCAAAAAAGCGGTTAGCTCCTTCGGTCCTCCGATCGTTGTCAGAAGTAA
GTTGGCCGCAGTGTTATCACTCATGGTTATGGCAGCACTGCATAATTCTCTTACTGTCATGCCATCCGTA
AGATGCTTTTCTGTGACTGGTGAGTACTCAACCAAGTCATTCTGAGAATAGTGTATGCGGCGACCGAGTT
GCTCTTGCCCGGCGTCAATACGGGATAATACCGCGCCACATAGCAGAACTTTAAAAGTGCTCATCATTGG
AAAACGTTCTTCGGGGCGAAAACTCTCAAGGATCTTACCGCTGTTGAGATCCAGTTCGATGTAACCCACT
CGTGCACCCAACTGATCTTCAGCATCTTTTACTTTCACCAGCGTTTCTGGGTGAGCAAAAACAGGAAGGC
AAAATGCCGCAAAAAAGGGAATAAGGGCGACACGGAAATGTTGAATACTCATACTCTTCCTTTTTCAATA
TTATTGAAGCATTTATCAGGGTTATTGTCTCATGAGCGGATACATATTTGAATGTATTTAGAAAAATAAA
CAAATAGGGGTTCCGCGCACATTTCCCCGAAAAGTGCCACCTGACGTCTAAGAAACCATTATTATCATGA
CATTAACCTATAAAAATAGGCGTATCACGAGGCCCTTTCGTCTCGCGCGTTTCGGTGATGACGGTGAAAA
CCTCTGACACATGCAGCTCCCGGAGACGGTCACAGCTTGTCTGTAAGCGGATGCCGGGAGCAGACAAGCC
CGTCAGGGCGCGTCAGCGGGTGTTGGCGGGTGTCGGGGCTGGCTTAACTATGCGGCATCAGAGCAGATTG
TACTGAGAGTGCACCATATGCGGTGTGAAATACCGCACAGATGCGTAAGGAGAAAATACCGCATCAGGCG
CCATTCGCCATTCAGGCTGCGCAACTGTTGGGAAGGGCGATCGGTGCGGGCCTCTTCGCTATTACGCCAG
CTGGCGAAAGGGGGATGTGCTGCAAGGCGATTAAGTTGGGTAACGCCAGGGTTTTCCCAGTCACGACGTT
GTAAAACGACGGCCAGTGTGCTGTCTCATCATTTGGCAAAGAATTCGCGGCCGCCACCATGATTCGAACT
CTGGGCATCGATATCGGAATTGCCTCAATTGGATGGGCCGTCATTGAGGGCGAGTATACAGATAAGGGGC
TGGAAAACAAGGAAATCGTTGCTTCTGGCGTGCGGGTGTTTACGAAGGCAGAGAATCCAAAGAATAAAGA
GAGCCTCGCCTTGCCTCGGACCCTGGCACGCAGTGCAAGAAGGCGGAACGCTAGAAAGAAAGGGCGGATC
CAGCAGGTGAAACACTACCTGTCAAAAGCCCTTGGCCTCGACCTCGAGTGTTTCGTGCAGGGAGAGAAGC
TGGCCACTTTGTTTCAGACTTCCAAGGATTTTCTGAGCCCATGGGAACTTCGGGAAAGAGCGTTGTACCG
GGTCCTGGATAAAGAGGAGCTGGCCCGAGTAATACTGCATATTGCCAAACGCAGGGGCTATGATGACATC
ACCTATGGGGTCGAGGATAATGACTCAGGCAAGATTAAGAAGGCAATTGCCGAAAACAGCAAGAGGATAA
AAGAAGAACAATGTAAGACTATCGGGGAGATGATGTACAAGCTTTATTTTCAGAAAAGTCTTAATGTAAG
GAATAAGAAAGAAAGTTACAATAGGTGCGTGGGTAGAAGTGAACTTAGAGAAGAACTGAAGACCATTTTC
CAAATTCAGCAGGAGCTGAAATCCCCTTGGGTGAACGAGGAACTTATTTACAAATTGCTTGGAAACCCTG
ATGCCCAGTCCAAGCAGGAGCGGGAGGGACTGATTTTCTATCAGCGCCCTCTTAAAGGCTTCGGCGACAA
AATTGGAAAATGCAGTCACATCAAGAAGGGCGAGAATAGCCCCTATCGCGCCTGCAAGCACGCTCCTTCC
GCCGAGGAGTTCGTGGCCCTCACAAAGTCAATCAATTTCCTCAAGAATCTTACAAACCGGCATGGCCTCT
GCTTTTCACAGGAGGACATGTGCGTTTACCTGGGGAAAATCCTCCAGGAGGCCCAAAAGAACGAGAAAGG
ACTGACATACTCCAAGCTCAAGCTTCTTCTGGATCTTCCCTCTGATTTTGAGTTTCTGGGCTTGGATTAT
AGTGGCAAGAACCCCGAGAAGGCCGTTTTCCTCTCCCTGCCCTCTACTTTTAAGCTGAATAAAATCACCC
AAGATCGGAAAACACAAGACAAAATCGCCAACATCCTCGGCGCGAATAAAGACTGGGAGGCCATCCTTAA
GGAACTGGAATCTCTGCAGTTGTCTAAGGAACAGATCCAAACTATTAAGGACGCCAAACTCAATTTTAGC
AAGCACATTAATCTGTCCCTCGAAGCACTCTACCACCTTCTCCCTCTGATGCGCGAAGGGAAGAGATATG
ATGAAGGCGTGGAAATCCTGCAGGAGCGCGGGATATTCTCCAAGCCTCAGCCTAAGAACCGACAGCTTCT
CCCTCCTCTGTCAGAGTTGGCTAAGGAGGAATCTTATTTTGATATCCCTAATCCAGTGTTGCGCAGGGCC
CTTAGTGAGTTCCGAAAGGTGGTAAACGCCCTTCTTGAAAAGTACGGAGGGTTCCATTATTTTCACATTG
AATTGACGCGCGATGTCTGTAAGGCTAAGTCAGCACGCATGCAGCTGGAAAAGATAAACAAGAAGAACAA
GTCTGAAAATGACGCCGCCAGTCAGCTGTTGGAGGTCTTGGGGCTTCCCAACACCTACAATAATCGCTTG
AAGTGTAAGCTGTGGAAACAGCAGGAAGAGTATTGTCTCTACTCCGGAGAAAAGATTACCATAGATCACC
TGAAGGATCAGCGCGCCCTCCAGATCGATCACGCATTTCCCCTGAGTCGATCCCTCGACGACTCACAGTC
AAACAAGGTGCTGTGTCTGACTTCCTCAAATCAGGAGAAGAGCAATAAGACCCCATACGAATGGCTGGGA
AGCGACGAGAAGAAGTGGGACATGTACGTTGGCCGGGTGTACTCCTCCAACTTCTCCCCTTCCAAGAAGA
GGAAGTTGACGCAGAAGAATTTCAAAGAGCGCAATGAAGAAGATTTCCTCGCCCGCAACTTGGTCGACAC
CGGTTATATCGGCCGAGTTACTAAGGAGTATATTAAACATTCCCTCAGTTTCCTGCCACTGCCGGATGGT
AAGAAAGAGCATATTAGGATCATTTCAGGCTCCATGACATCTACAATGCGGTCATTTTGGGGTGTTCAGG
AAAAGAATCGAGATCACCACTTGCATCATGCACAGGACGCAATCATCATTGCATGTATCGAGCCCAGCAT
GATTCAAAAGTATACCACGTATCTCAAAGATAAGGAAACGCACAGGTTGAAGTCCCACCAGAAAGCCCAG
ATACTGCGAGAGGGTGACCACAAATTGTCACTGAGGTGGCCGATGAGCAATTTCAAAGATAAAATACAGG
AGTCCATTCAGAATATCATCCCATCACACCACGTGAGCCACAAGGTCACCGGTGAACTCCACCAGGAGAC
TGTGAGAACCAAAGAGTTCTACTACCAAGCCTTTGGAGGGGAGGAAGGAGTGAAGAAAGCACTGAAGTTC
GGAAAGATCAGGGAGATCAATCAGGGAATCGTAGACAACGGGGCTATGGTGCGGGTGGACATCTTCAAGT
CCAAGGACAAGGGGAAATTCTACGCGGTTCCGATCTACACATACGACTTTGCCATTGGCAAGCTTCCAAA
CAAGGCAATCGTGCAAGGGAAGAAGAACGGCATCATAAAGGATTGGTTGGAGATGGATGAGAACTATGAA
TTCTGTTTCAGTTTGTTCAAGAATGATTGCATCAAGATACAGACTAAAGAGATGCAGGAGGCCGTGCTTG
CAATATATAAGTCAACAAATAGTGCAAAAGCTACAATAGAGCTCGAACACCTGAGTAAGTATGCCCTGAA
GAACGAAGACGAGGAGAAAATGTTCACTGACACCGACAAGGAGAAGAATAAGACCATGACTCGGGAGAGT
TGCGGGATTCAAGGGCTCAAGGTTTTCCAGAAAGTGAAACTCTCAGTGCTGGGTGAGGTTTTGGAACACA
AACCTCGCAACAGACAGAATATCGCCCTGAAGACAACACCCAAACATGTCAGCAGGGCTGACCCCAAGAA
GAAGAGGAAGGTGAGGTCCATGGTCATAGCTGTTTCCTGTGTGAAATTGTTATCCGCTCACAATTCCACA
CAACATACGAGCCGGAAGCATAAAGTGTAAAGCCTGGGGTGCCTAATGAGTGAGCTAACTCACATTAATT
GCGTTGCGCTCACTGCCCGCTTTCCAGTCGGGAAACCTGTCGTGCCAGCTGCATTAATGAATCGGCCAAC
GCGCGGGGAGAGGCGGTTTGCGTATTGGGCGCTCTTCCGCTTCCTCGCTCACTGACTCGCTGCGCTCGGT
CGTTCGGCTGCG
Features (pLannotate 1.2.2; 11 found; start..end, strand, type, name):
    183..771     -  rep_origin     ori: high-copy-number ColE1/pMB1/pBR322/pUC origin of replication
    942..1802    -  CDS            AmpR: β-lactamase; bla; confers resistance to ampicillin, carbenicillin, and related antibiotics
   1803..1907    -  promoter       AmpR promoter: bla
   2002..2037    +  CDS            rop (fragment): Rop protein, which maintains plasmids at low copy number; rop
   2139..2238    +  misc_feature   bom (fragment): basis of mobility region from pBR322
   2244..2398    -  CDS            lacZα (fragment): LacZα fragment of β-galactosidase; lacZ fragment
   5577..5593    -  protein_bind   lac operator: The lac repressor binds to the lac operator to inhibit transcription in E. coli. This inhibition can be relieved by adding lactose or isopropyl-β-D-thiogalactopyranoside (IPTG). lac repressor encoded by lacI
   5601..5631    -  promoter       lac promoter: promoter for the E. coli lac operon
   5646..5667    -  protein_bind   CAP binding site: CAP binding activates transcription in the presence of cAMP. E. coli catabolite activator protein
   5680..5772    -  CDS            lacI (fragment): lac repressor; lacI; The lac repressor binds to the lac operator to inhibit transcription in E. coli. This inhibition can be relieved by adding lactose or isopropyl-β-D-thiogalactopyranoside (IPTG).
   5774..5822    -  rep_origin     RSF ori (fragment): Plasmids containing the RSF 1030 origin of replication can be propagated in E. coli cells that contain additional plasmids with compatible origins.
