[The description below was written by a language model from this plasmid's Addgene catalogue record and pLannotate feature annotations shown in this document.]
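Description:
pUC19-D3UFL8 is a high-copy E. coli cloning plasmid built on the pUC19 backbone that stores a synthetic Cas9 open reading frame rather than expressing it in a target organism. It replicates from the pUC-type ColE1/pMB1 origin and is selected with ampicillin through the β-lactamase gene and its native bla promoter. The total sequence is 5,822 nt. The annotation also picks up short fragments labelled rop, bom, lacI and RSF ori. These are small partial matches typical of residual pUC backbone sequence and are not functional modules.

The insert, recorded as about 3.1 kb, is the Cas9 coding gene from Helicobacter mustelae (designated D3UFL8), recoded for human codon usage and placed in the vector by Gibson assembly. The automated feature table does not annotate this gene. It corresponds to the unannotated stretch of roughly 3.2 kb lying between the remaining lacZα fragment on one side and the lac operator, lac promoter and CAP binding site on the other, which shows that the insert interrupts the lacZα region at the pUC19 cloning site. No eukaryotic promoter, polyadenylation signal, nuclear localisation signal, epitope tag or guide RNA cassette is recorded, so the plasmid is not a ready-made mammalian expression construct.

Its stated purpose is to serve as a template for a human codon-optimised Cas9 gene, one that can be amplified or subcloned into expression vectors. It comes from work on building multiple cas9 gene variants in high throughput by assembling tiled, sequence-verified oligonucleotides, and suits studies exploring alternative Cas9 orthologues for genome editing.
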