Addgene plasmid #103095: pUC19-D3UFL8
Purpose: Cas9 coding gene template with optimized sequence for human codon usage
Depositing lab: Duhee Bang. Depositing organization: Yonsei University. Publication: High-throughput construction of multiple cas9 gene variants via assembly of high-depth tiled and sequence-verified oligonucleotides. Cho N, Seo HN, Ryu T, Kwon E, Huh S, Noh J, Yeom H, Hwang B, Ha H, Lee JH, Kwon S, Bang D. Nucleic Acids Res. 2018 May 18;46(9):e55. doi: 10.1093/nar/gky112. PubMed 29529247.
Backbone
  Vector backbone: pUC19
  Backbone manufacturer: NEB(New England Biolabs)
  Vector type: CRISPR ; Cloning vector
Growth in bacteria
  Bacterial resistance: Ampicillin, 100 μg/mL
  Growth temperature: 37°C
  Growth strain: DH5alpha
  Copy number: High Copy
Gene/Insert
  Gene/Insert name: D3UFL8(Cas9 coding gene from Helicobacter mustelae (strain ATCC 43772 / LMG 18044 / NCTC 12198 / 12198))
  Insert size (bp): 3074
  Mutation: human codon-optimized
  Cloning method: Gibson Cloning
  Sequencing primers: 5′ gctgcaaggcgattaagttg; 3′ cggctcgtatgttgtgtgg
Terms and licenses: Academic/Nonprofit Terms; Industry Terms: Not Available to Industry
How to cite: pUC19-D3UFL8 was a gift from Duhee Bang (Addgene plasmid # 103095 ; http://n2t.net/addgene:103095 ; RRID:Addgene_103095)
