>Addgene plasmid #103095 | pUC19-D3UFL8 | depositor partial sequence | sequence record 195227 | D3UFL8
ATGATTCGAACTCTGGGCATCGATATCGGAATTGCCTCAATTGGATGGGCCGTCATTGAGGGCGAGTATA
CAGATAAGGGGCTGGAAAACAAGGAAATCGTTGCTTCTGGCGTGCGGGTGTTTACGAAGGCAGAGAATCC
AAAGAATAAAGAGAGCCTCGCCTTGCCTCGGACCCTGGCACGCAGTGCAAGAAGGCGGAACGCTAGAAAG
AAAGGGCGGATCCAGCAGGTGAAACACTACCTGTCAAAAGCCCTTGGCCTCGACCTCGAGTGTTTCGTGC
AGGGAGAGAAGCTGGCCACTTTGTTTCAGACTTCCAAGGATTTTCTGAGCCCATGGGAACTTCGGGAAAG
AGCGTTGTACCGGGTCCTGGATAAAGAGGAGCTGGCCCGAGTAATACTGCATATTGCCAAACGCAGGGGC
TATGATGACATCACCTATGGGGTCGAGGATAATGACTCAGGCAAGATTAAGAAGGCAATTGCCGAAAACA
GCAAGAGGATAAAAGAAGAACAATGTAAGACTATCGGGGAGATGATGTACAAGCTTTATTTTCAGAAAAG
TCTTAATGTAAGGAATAAGAAAGAAAGTTACAATAGGTGCGTGGGTAGAAGTGAACTTAGAGAAGAACTG
AAGACCATTTTCCAAATTCAGCAGGAGCTGAAATCCCCTTGGGTGAACGAGGAACTTATTTACAAATTGC
TTGGAAACCCTGATGCCCAGTCCAAGCAGGAGCGGGAGGGACTGATTTTCTATCAGCGCCCTCTTAAAGG
CTTCGGCGACAAAATTGGAAAATGCAGTCACATCAAGAAGGGCGAGAATAGCCCCTATCGCGCCTGCAAG
CACGCTCCTTCCGCCGAGGAGTTCGTGGCCCTCACAAAGTCAATCAATTTCCTCAAGAATCTTACAAACC
GGCATGGCCTCTGCTTTTCACAGGAGGACATGTGCGTTTACCTGGGGAAAATCCTCCAGGAGGCCCAAAA
GAACGAGAAAGGACTGACATACTCCAAGCTCAAGCTTCTTCTGGATCTTCCCTCTGATTTTGAGTTTCTG
GGCTTGGATTATAGTGGCAAGAACCCCGAGAAGGCCGTTTTCCTCTCCCTGCCCTCTACTTTTAAGCTGA
ATAAAATCACCCAAGATCGGAAAACACAAGACAAAATCGCCAACATCCTCGGCGCGAATAAAGACTGGGA
GGCCATCCTTAAGGAACTGGAATCTCTGCAGTTGTCTAAGGAACAGATCCAAACTATTAAGGACGCCAAA
CTCAATTTTAGCAAGCACATTAATCTGTCCCTCGAAGCACTCTACCACCTTCTCCCTCTGATGCGCGAAG
GGAAGAGATATGATGAAGGCGTGGAAATCCTGCAGGAGCGCGGGATATTCTCCAAGCCTCAGCCTAAGAA
CCGACAGCTTCTCCCTCCTCTGTCAGAGTTGGCTAAGGAGGAATCTTATTTTGATATCCCTAATCCAGTG
TTGCGCAGGGCCCTTAGTGAGTTCCGAAAGGTGGTAAACGCCCTTCTTGAAAAGTACGGAGGGTTCCATT
ATTTTCACATTGAATTGACGCGCGATGTCTGTAAGGCTAAGTCAGCACGCATGCAGCTGGAAAAGATAAA
CAAGAAGAACAAGTCTGAAAATGACGCCGCCAGTCAGCTGTTGGAGGTCTTGGGGCTTCCCAACACCTAC
AATAATCGCTTGAAGTGTAAGCTGTGGAAACAGCAGGAAGAGTATTGTCTCTACTCCGGAGAAAAGATTA
CCATAGATCACCTGAAGGATCAGCGCGCCCTCCAGATCGATCACGCATTTCCCCTGAGTCGATCCCTCGA
CGACTCACAGTCAAACAAGGTGCTGTGTCTGACTTCCTCAAATCAGGAGAAGAGCAATAAGACCCCATAC
GAATGGCTGGGAAGCGACGAGAAGAAGTGGGACATGTACGTTGGCCGGGTGTACTCCTCCAACTTCTCCC
CTTCCAAGAAGAGGAAGTTGACGCAGAAGAATTTCAAAGAGCGCAATGAAGAAGATTTCCTCGCCCGCAA
CTTGGTCGACACCGGTTATATCGGCCGAGTTACTAAGGAGTATATTAAACATTCCCTCAGTTTCCTGCCA
CTGCCGGATGGTAAGAAAGAGCATATTAGGATCATTTCAGGCTCCATGACATCTACAATGCGGTCATTTT
GGGGTGTTCAGGAAAAGAATCGAGATCACCACTTGCATCATGCACAGGACGCAATCATCATTGCATGTAT
CGAGCCCAGCATGATTCAAAAGTATACCACGTATCTCAAAGATAAGGAAACGCACAGGTTGAAGTCCCAC
CAGAAAGCCCAGATACTGCGAGAGGGTGACCACAAATTGTCACTGAGGTGGCCGATGAGCAATTTCAAAG
ATAAAATACAGGAGTCCATTCAGAATATCATCCCATCACACCACGTGAGCCACAAGGTCACCGGTGAACT
CCACCAGGAGACTGTGAGAACCAAAGAGTTCTACTACCAAGCCTTTGGAGGGGAGGAAGGAGTGAAGAAA
GCACTGAAGTTCGGAAAGATCAGGGAGATCAATCAGGGAATCGTAGACAACGGGGCTATGGTGCGGGTGG
ACATCTTCAAGTCCAAGGACAAGGGGAAATTCTACGCGGTTCCGATCTACACATACGACTTTGCCATTGG
CAAGCTTCCAAACAAGGCAATCGTGCAAGGGAAGAAGAACGGCATCATAAAGGATTGGTTGGAGATGGAT
GAGAACTATGAATTCTGTTTCAGTTTGTTCAAGAATGATTGCATCAAGATACAGACTAAAGAGATGCAGG
AGGCCGTGCTTGCAATATATAAGTCAACAAATAGTGCAAAAGCTACAATAGAGCTCGAACACCTGAGTAA
GTATGCCCTGAAGAACGAAGACGAGGAGAAAATGTTCACTGACACCGACAAGGAGAAGAATAAGACCATG
ACTCGGGAGAGTTGCGGGATTCAAGGGCTCAAGGTTTTCCAGAAAGTGAAACTCTCAGTGCTGGGTGAGG
TTTTGGAACACAAACCTCGCAACAGACAGAATATCGCCCTGAAGACAACACCCAAACATGTC
